>Addgene plasmid #57132 | mPA-GFP-ER-5 | depositor partial sequence | sequence record 88275 | insert sequence
GACGTCAGATCCGCTAGCGCCACCATGCTGCTATCCGTGCCGTTGCTGCTCGGCCTCCTCGGCCTGGCCG
TCGCCGCACCGGTCGCCACCATGGTGAGCAAGGGCGAGGAGCTGTTCACCGGGGTGGTGCCCATCCTGGT
CGAGCTGGACGGCGACGTAAACGGCCACAAGTTCAGCGTGTCCGGCGAGGGCGAGGGCGATGCCACCTAC
GGCAAGCTGACCCTGAAGTTCATCTGCACCACCGGCAAGCTGCCCGTGCCCTGGCCCACCCTCGTGACCA
CCTTCAGCTACGGCGTGCAGTGCTTCAGCCGCTACCCCGACCACATGAAGCAGCACGACTTCTTCAAGTC
CGCCATGCCCGAAGGCTACGTCCAGGAGCGCACCATCTTCTTCAAGGACGACGGCAACTACAAGACCCGC
GCCGAGGTGAAGTTCGAGGGCGACACCCTGGTGAACCGCATCGAGCTGAAGGGCATCGACTTCAAGGAGG
ACGGCAACATCCTGGGGCACAAGCTGGAGTACAACTACAACAGCCACAACGTCTATATCATGGCCGACAA
GCAGAAGAACGGCATCAAGGCCAACTTCAAGATCCGCCACAACATCGAGGACGGCAGCGTGCAGCTCGCC
GACCACTACCAGCAGAACACCCCCATCGGCGACGGCCCCGTGCTGCTGCCCGACAACCACTACCTGAGCC
ACCAGTCCAAGCTGAGCAAAGACCCCAACGAGAAGCGCGATCACATGGTCCTGCTGGAGTTCGTGACCGC
CGCCGGGATCACTCTCGGCATGGACGAGCTGTACAAGTCCGGAAAGGACGAGCTGTAAGAATTCTGCAGT
CGACGGTACCGCGGGCCCGGGATCCACCGGATCTAGATAACTGATCATAATCAGCCATACCACATTTGTA
GAGGTTTTACTTG
