>Addgene plasmid #57132 | mPA-GFP-ER-5 | addgene partial sequence | sequence record 119364 | CMV-F 5'-CGCAAATGGGCGGTAGGCGTG-3'
GTGAACCGTCAGATCCGCTAGCGCCACCATGCTGCTATCCGTGCCGTTGCTGCTCGGCCTCCTCGGCCTG
GCCGTCGCCGCACCGGTCGCCACCATGGTGAGCAAGGGCGAGGAGCTGTTCACCGGGGTGGTGCCCATCC
TGGTCGAGCTGGACGGCGACGTAAACGGCCACAAGTTCAGCGTGTCCGGCGAGGGCGAGGGCGATGCCAC
CTACGGCAAGCTGACCCTGAAGTTCATCTGCACCACCGGCAAGCTGCCCGTGCCCTGGCCCACCCTCGTG
ACCACCTTCAGCTACGGCGTGCAGTGCTTCAGCCGCTACCCCGACCACATGAAGCAGCACGACTTCTTCA
AGTCCGCCATGCCCGAAGGCTACGTCCAGGAGCGCACCATCTTCTTCAAGGACGACGGCAACTACAAGAC
CCGCGCCGAGGTGAAGTTCGAGGGCGACACCCTGGTGAACCGCATCGAGCTGAAGGGCATCGACTTCAAG
GAGGACGGCAACATCCTGGGGCACAAGCTGGAGTACAACTACAACAGCCACAACGTCTATATCATGGCCG
ACAAGCAGAAGAACGGCATCAAGGCCAACTTCAAGATCCGCCACAACATCGAGGACGGCAGCGTGCAGCT
CGCCGACCACTACCAGCAGAACACCCCCATCGGCGACGGCCCCGTGCTGCTGCCCGACAACCACTACCTG
AGCCACCAGTCCAAGCTGAGCAAAGACCCCAACGAGAAGCGCGATCACATGGTCCTGCTGGAGTTCGTGA
CCGCCGCCGGGATCACTCTCGGCATGGACGAGCTGTACAAGTCCGGAAAGGACGAG
