[The description below was written by a language model from this plasmid's Addgene catalogue record.]
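Description:
mPA-GFP-ER-5 is a mammalian expression plasmid built on an mPA-GFP backbone of about 4.75 kb (without the insert). It is designed to target a monomeric photoactivatable green fluorescent protein to the endoplasmic reticulum. It is maintained in E. coli as a high-copy plasmid under kanamycin selection. A neomycin resistance marker allows G418 selection of transfected mammalian cells, so stable lines are possible as well as transient expression. No feature table accompanies the record, so the origin of replication and the exact layout of the parts are not stated. The listed 3′ sequencing primer suggests an SV40 polyadenylation signal downstream of the coding region.

The payload is driven by the CMV promoter, a strong constitutive promoter in most mammalian cell types. The insert is the ER signal peptide from human calreticulin (CALR), an abundant ER lumenal chaperone, fused to mPA-GFP. A signal peptide of this kind directs the nascent protein into the ER during translation. The record does not say whether a C-terminal retention motif is also present, what linker joins the parts, or what the "5" in the name denotes.

The recorded spectral values are paired: excitation 400 / 504 nm and emission 515 / 517 nm. This fits the behaviour of photoactivatable GFP, which is only weakly fluorescent under ~488–504 nm excitation until it is irradiated with violet light near 400 nm, after which it fluoresces brightly green. The construct is therefore suited to live-cell imaging of the ER. A chosen region can be photoactivated and the highlighted protein pool followed over time to study ER morphology, lumenal continuity and protein mobility.
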