Addgene plasmid #57132: mPA-GFP-ER-5
Purpose: Localization: Endoplasmic Reticulum, Excitation: 400 / 504, Emission: 515 / 517
Depositing lab: Michael Davidson. Depositing organization: Florida State University, Tallahassee.
Backbone
  Vector backbone: mPA-GFP
  Backbone size w/o insert (bp): 4750
  Vector type: Mammalian Expression
  Selectable markers: Neomycin (select with G418)
Growth in bacteria
  Bacterial resistance: Kanamycin, 50 μg/mL
  Growth temperature: 37°C
  Growth strain: DH5alpha
  Copy number: High Copy
Gene/Insert
  Gene/Insert name: ER (alt name: NM_004343.3)
  Species: H. sapiens (human)
  Mutation: ER Signal Peptide
  Entrez Gene: CALR (a.k.a. CALR1, CRT, HEL-S-99n, RO, SSA, cC1qR)
  Promoter: CMV
  Tag / fusion protein: mPA-GFP
  Cloning method: Unknown
  Sequencing primers: 5′ CMV-F; 3′ SV40pA-R
Terms and licenses: Academic/Nonprofit Terms; Industry Terms
Depositor comments: . Excitation = 400 / 504; Emission = 515 / 517
How to cite: mPA-GFP-ER-5 was a gift from Michael Davidson (Addgene plasmid # 57132 ; http://n2t.net/addgene:57132 ; RRID:Addgene_57132)
